Addgene plasmid #86336: PX458_MIXL1_2
Purpose: Encodes gRNA for 3' target of human MIXL1
Depositing lab: Eric Mendenhall & Richard M. Myers. Depositing organization: University of Alabama in Huntsville. Publication: CETCh-seq: CRISPR epitope tagging ChIP-seq of DNA-binding proteins. Savic D, Partridge EC, Newberry KM, Smith SB, Meadows SK, Roberts BS, Mackiewicz M, Mendenhall EM, Myers RM. Genome Res. 2015 Sep 9. 10.1101/gr.193540.115 PubMed 26355004.
Backbone
  Vector backbone: PX458
  Vector type: CRISPR
Growth in bacteria
  Bacterial resistance: Ampicillin, 100 μg/mL
  Growth temperature: 37°C
  Growth strain: DH5alpha
  Copy number: High Copy
Gene/Insert
  Gene/Insert name: gRNA against MIXL1
  gRNA/shRNA sequence: GTCTGCCTTTGGTAACTTTTG
  Species: H. sapiens (human)
  Entrez Gene: MIXL1 (a.k.a. MILD1, MIX, MIXL)
  Cloning method: Gibson Cloning
  Sequencing primers: 5′ pBR322ori-F
Terms and licenses: Academic/Nonprofit Terms; Industry Terms: Not Available to Industry
Depositor comments: Note: This plasmid is part of the Mendenhall and Meyers CRISPR-based Tagging system to add a tag (currently using FLAG) to endogenous proteins. Please see https://www.addgene.org/crispr/tagging/ for more details.
How to cite: PX458_MIXL1_2 was a gift from Eric Mendenhall & Richard M. Myers (Addgene plasmid # 86336 ; http://n2t.net/addgene:86336 ; RRID:Addgene_86336)
