[The description below was written by a language model from this plasmid's Addgene catalogue record and pLannotate feature annotations shown in this document.]
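Description:
PX458_MIXL1_2 is an all-in-one mammalian CRISPR/Cas9 expression plasmid built on the PX458 backbone, carrying a guide RNA directed at the 3' end of the human MIXL1 gene. It is maintained in E. coli as a high-copy plasmid through a ColE1/pUC-type origin and selected with ampicillin via the β-lactamase (AmpR) gene. The annotation also shows an M13/f1-type phage origin, a single AAV2 inverted terminal repeat, and short bom and rop fragments, which are backbone remnants rather than functional parts of the design; with only one ITR annotated, the record gives no indication that the plasmid is meant for AAV packaging.

The payload consists of two expression units. A human U6 RNA polymerase III promoter drives the MIXL1-specific spacer, which sits in the gap between the promoter and the Streptococcus pyogenes gRNA scaffold; a second, partial scaffold fragment is annotated just downstream. A hybrid CBA-type promoter (CMV enhancer, chicken β-actin promoter and hybrid intron) then drives S. pyogenes Cas9, annotated as contiguous N- and C-terminal portions that together form the full-length coding sequence, followed by a nucleoplasmin nuclear localization signal and EGFP, ending in a bGH polyadenylation signal. The feature table does not annotate the short linker between the NLS and EGFP. EGFP lets transfected cells be identified or sorted by fluorescence.

According to the depositor, the plasmid belongs to a CRISPR-based epitope tagging system (CETCh-seq) in which Cas9 cleavage near the 3' end of a gene enables insertion of a tag, currently FLAG, onto the endogenous protein. This allows ChIP-seq of DNA-binding proteins such as MIXL1 with a standard tag antibody. The donor template for tagging is not part of this construct.
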