Features (pLannotate 1.2.2; 19 found; start..end, strand, type, name):
     17..257     +  promoter       U6 promoter: RNA polymerase III promoter for human U6 snRNA
    287..362     +  misc_RNA       gRNA scaffold: guide RNA scaffold for the Streptococcus pyogenes CRISPR/Cas9 system
    369..412     +  misc_RNA       gRNA scaffold (fragment): guide RNA scaffold for the Streptococcus pyogenes CRISPR/Cas9 system
    459..744     +  enhancer       CMV enhancer: human cytomegalovirus immediate early enhancer; contains an 18-bp deletion relative to the standard CMV enhancer
    746..1023    +  promoter       chicken β-actin promoter: No description available
   1024..1252    +  intron         hybrid intron: hybrid between chicken β-actin (CBA) and minute virus of mice (MMV) introns (Gray et al., 2011)
   1390..2991    +  CDS            Cas9(N): N-terminal portion of Streptococcus pyogenes Cas9 (Zetsche et al., 2015)
   2992..5490    +  CDS            Cas9(C): C-terminal portion of Streptococcus pyogenes Cas9 (Zetsche et al., 2015)
   5491..5538    +  CDS            nucleoplasmin NLS: bipartite nuclear localization signal from nucleoplasmin
   5608..6321    +  CDS            EGFP: EGFP is a basic (constitutively fluorescent) green fluorescent protein published in 1996, derived from Aequorea victoria. It is reported to be a rapidly-maturing weak dimer with moderate acid sensitivity.
   6355..6466    +  polyA_signal   bGH poly(A) signal: bovine growth hormone polyadenylation signal
   6571..6711    +  repeat_region  AAV2 ITR: inverted terminal repeat of adeno-associated virus serotype 2 inverted
   6716..6767    -  misc_feature   bom (fragment): basis of mobility region from pBR322
   6786..7166    +  rep_origin     M13 ori (sequence partly withheld): M13 bacteriophage origin of replication; arrow indicates direction of (+) strand synthesis
   7242..7291    -  misc_feature   bom (fragment): basis of mobility region from pBR322
   7393..7428    -  CDS            rop (fragment): Rop protein, which maintains plasmids at low copy number; rop
   7523..7627    +  promoter       AmpR promoter: bla
   7628..8488    +  CDS            AmpR: β-lactamase; bla; confers resistance to ampicillin, carbenicillin, and related antibiotics
   8659..9247    +  rep_origin     ori: high-copy-number ColE1/pMB1/pBR322/pUC origin of replication
>Addgene plasmid #86336 | PX458_MIXL1_2 | depositor full sequence | sequence record 168217 | Full Sequence
TTTTGCTCACATGTNNGAGGGCCTATTTCCCATGATTCCTTCATATTTGCATATACGATACAAGGCTGTT
AGAGAGATAATTGGAATTAATTTGACTGTAAACACAAAGATATTAGTACAAAATACGTGACGTAGAAAGT
AATAATTTCTTGGGTAGTTTGCAGTTTTAAAATTATGTTTTAAAATGGACTATCATATGCTTACCGTAAC
TTGAAAGTATTTCGATTTCTTGGCTTTATATATCTTGTGGAAAGGACGAAACACCGTCTGCCTTTGGTAA
CTTTTGGTTTTAGAGCTAGAAATAGCAAGTTAAAATAAGGCTAGTCCGTTATCAACTTGAAAAAGTGGCA
CCGAGTCGGTGCTTTTTTGTTTTAGAGCTAGAAATAGCAAGTTAAAATAAGGCTAGTCCGTTTTTAGCGC
GTGCGCCAATTCTGCAGACAAATGGCTCTAGAGGTACCCGTTACATAACTTACGGTAAATGGCCCGCCTG
GCTGACCGCCCAACGACCCCCGCCCATTGACGTCAATAGTAACGCCAATAGGGACTTTCCATTGACGTCA
ATGGGTGGAGTATTTACGGTAAACTGCCCACTTGGCAGTACATCAAGTGTATCATATGCCAAGTACGCCC
CCTATTGACGTCAATGACGGTAAATGGCCCGCCTGGCATTGTGCCCAGTACATGACCTTATGGGACTTTC
CTACTTGGCAGTACATCTACGTATTAGTCATCGCTATTACCATGGTCGAGGTGAGCCCCACGTTCTGCTT
CACTCTCCCCATCTCCCCCCCCTCCCCACCCCCAATTTTGTATTTATTTATTTTTTAATTATTTTGTGCA
GCGATGGGGGCGGGGGGGGGGGGGGGGCGCGCGCCAGGCGGGGCGGGGCGGGGCGAGGGGCGGGGCGGGG
CGAGGCGGAGAGGTGCGGCGGCAGCCAATCAGAGCGGCGCGCTCCGAAAGTTTCCTTTTATGGCGAGGCG
GCGGCGGCGGCGGCCCTATAAAAAGCGAAGCGCGCGGCGGGCGGGAGTCGCTGCGACGCTGCCTTCGCCC
CGTGCCCCGCTCCGCCGCCGCCTCGCGCCGCCCGCCCCGGCTCTGACTGACCGCGTTACTCCCACAGGTG
AGCGGGCGGGACGGCCCTTCTCCTCCGGGCTGTAATTAGCTGAGCAAGAGGTAAGGGTTTAAGGGATGGT
TGGTTGGTGGGGTATTAATGTTTAATTACCTGGAGCACCTGCCTGAAATCACTTTTTTTCAGGTTGGACC
GGTGCCACCATGGACTATAAGGACCACGACGGAGACTACAAGGATCATGATATTGATTACAAAGACGATG
ACGATAAGATGGCCCCAAAGAAGAAGCGGAAGGTCGGTATCCACGGAGTCCCAGCAGCCGACAAGAAGTA
CAGCATCGGCCTGGACATCGGCACCAACTCTGTGGGCTGGGCCGTGATCACCGACGAGTACAAGGTGCCC
AGCAAGAAATTCAAGGTGCTGGGCAACACCGACCGGCACAGCATCAAGAAGAACCTGATCGGAGCCCTGC
TGTTCGACAGCGGCGAAACAGCCGAGGCCACCCGGCTGAAGAGAACCGCCAGAAGAAGATACACCAGACG
GAAGAACCGGATCTGCTATCTGCAAGAGATCTTCAGCAACGAGATGGCCAAGGTGGACGACAGCTTCTTC
CACAGACTGGAAGAGTCCTTCCTGGTGGAAGAGGATAAGAAGCACGAGCGGCACCCCATCTTCGGCAACA
TCGTGGACGAGGTGGCCTACCACGAGAAGTACCCCACCATCTACCACCTGAGAAAGAAACTGGTGGACAG
CACCGACAAGGCCGACCTGCGGCTGATCTATCTGGCCCTGGCCCACATGATCAAGTTCCGGGGCCACTTC
CTGATCGAGGGCGACCTGAACCCCGACAACAGCGACGTGGACAAGCTGTTCATCCAGCTGGTGCAGACCT
ACAACCAGCTGTTCGAGGAAAACCCCATCAACGCCAGCGGCGTGGACGCCAAGGCCATCCTGTCTGCCAG
ACTGAGCAAGAGCAGACGGCTGGAAAATCTGATCGCCCAGCTGCCCGGCGAGAAGAAGAATGGCCTGTTC
GGAAACCTGATTGCCCTGAGCCTGGGCCTGACCCCCAACTTCAAGAGCAACTTCGACCTGGCCGAGGATG
CCAAACTGCAGCTGAGCAAGGACACCTACGACGACGACCTGGACAACCTGCTGGCCCAGATCGGCGACCA
GTACGCCGACCTGTTTCTGGCCGCCAAGAACCTGTCCGACGCCATCCTGCTGAGCGACATCCTGAGAGTG
AACACCGAGATCACCAAGGCCCCCCTGAGCGCCTCTATGATCAAGAGATACGACGAGCACCACCAGGACC
TGACCCTGCTGAAAGCTCTCGTGCGGCAGCAGCTGCCTGAGAAGTACAAAGAGATTTTCTTCGACCAGAG
CAAGAACGGCTACGCCGGCTACATTGACGGCGGAGCCAGCCAGGAAGAGTTCTACAAGTTCATCAAGCCC
ATCCTGGAAAAGATGGACGGCACCGAGGAACTGCTCGTGAAGCTGAACAGAGAGGACCTGCTGCGGAAGC
AGCGGACCTTCGACAACGGCAGCATCCCCCACCAGATCCACCTGGGAGAGCTGCACGCCATTCTGCGGCG
GCAGGAAGATTTTTACCCATTCCTGAAGGACAACCGGGAAAAGATCGAGAAGATCCTGACCTTCCGCATC
CCCTACTACGTGGGCCCTCTGGCCAGGGGAAACAGCAGATTCGCCTGGATGACCAGAAAGAGCGAGGAAA
CCATCACCCCCTGGAACTTCGAGGAAGTGGTGGACAAGGGCGCTTCCGCCCAGAGCTTCATCGAGCGGAT
GACCAACTTCGATAAGAACCTGCCCAACGAGAAGGTGCTGCCCAAGCACAGCCTGCTGTACGAGTACTTC
ACCGTGTATAACGAGCTGACCAAAGTGAAATACGTGACCGAGGGAATGAGAAAGCCCGCCTTCCTGAGCG
GCGAGCAGAAAAAGGCCATCGTGGACCTGCTGTTCAAGACCAACCGGAAAGTGACCGTGAAGCAGCTGAA
AGAGGACTACTTCAAGAAAATCGAGTGCTTCGACTCCGTGGAAATCTCCGGCGTGGAAGATCGGTTCAAC
GCCTCCCTGGGCACATACCACGATCTGCTGAAAATTATCAAGGACAAGGACTTCCTGGACAATGAGGAAA
ACGAGGACATTCTGGAAGATATCGTGCTGACCCTGACACTGTTTGAGGACAGAGAGATGATCGAGGAACG
GCTGAAAACCTATGCCCACCTGTTCGACGACAAAGTGATGAAGCAGCTGAAGCGGCGGAGATACACCGGC
TGGGGCAGGCTGAGCCGGAAGCTGATCAACGGCATCCGGGACAAGCAGTCCGGCAAGACAATCCTGGATT
TCCTGAAGTCCGACGGCTTCGCCAACAGAAACTTCATGCAGCTGATCCACGACGACAGCCTGACCTTTAA
AGAGGACATCCAGAAAGCCCAGGTGTCCGGCCAGGGCGATAGCCTGCACGAGCACATTGCCAATCTGGCC
GGCAGCCCCGCCATTAAGAAGGGCATCCTGCAGACAGTGAAGGTGGTGGACGAGCTCGTGAAAGTGATGG
GCCGGCACAAGCCCGAGAACATCGTGATCGAAATGGCCAGAGAGAACCAGACCACCCAGAAGGGACAGAA
GAACAGCCGCGAGAGAATGAAGCGGATCGAAGAGGGCATCAAAGAGCTGGGCAGCCAGATCCTGAAAGAA
CACCCCGTGGAAAACACCCAGCTGCAGAACGAGAAGCTGTACCTGTACTACCTGCAGAATGGGCGGGATA
TGTACGTGGACCAGGAACTGGACATCAACCGGCTGTCCGACTACGATGTGGACCATATCGTGCCTCAGAG
CTTTCTGAAGGACGACTCCATCGACAACAAGGTGCTGACCAGAAGCGACAAGAACCGGGGCAAGAGCGAC
AACGTGCCCTCCGAAGAGGTCGTGAAGAAGATGAAGAACTACTGGCGGCAGCTGCTGAACGCCAAGCTGA
TTACCCAGAGAAAGTTCGACAATCTGACCAAGGCCGAGAGAGGCGGCCTGAGCGAACTGGATAAGGCCGG
CTTCATCAAGAGACAGCTGGTGGAAACCCGGCAGATCACAAAGCACGTGGCACAGATCCTGGACTCCCGG
ATGAACACTAAGTACGACGAGAATGACAAGCTGATCCGGGAAGTGAAAGTGATCACCCTGAAGTCCAAGC
TGGTGTCCGATTTCCGGAAGGATTTCCAGTTTTACAAAGTGCGCGAGATCAACAACTACCACCACGCCCA
CGACGCCTACCTGAACGCCGTCGTGGGAACCGCCCTGATCAAAAAGTACCCTAAGCTGGAAAGCGAGTTC
GTGTACGGCGACTACAAGGTGTACGACGTGCGGAAGATGATCGCCAAGAGCGAGCAGGAAATCGGCAAGG
CTACCGCCAAGTACTTCTTCTACAGCAACATCATGAACTTTTTCAAGACCGAGATTACCCTGGCCAACGG
CGAGATCCGGAAGCGGCCTCTGATCGAGACAAACGGCGAAACCGGGGAGATCGTGTGGGATAAGGGCCGG
GATTTTGCCACCGTGCGGAAAGTGCTGAGCATGCCCCAAGTGAATATCGTGAAAAAGACCGAGGTGCAGA
CAGGCGGCTTCAGCAAAGAGTCTATCCTGCCCAAGAGGAACAGCGATAAGCTGATCGCCAGAAAGAAGGA
CTGGGACCCTAAGAAGTACGGCGGCTTCGACAGCCCCACCGTGGCCTATTCTGTGCTGGTGGTGGCCAAA
GTGGAAAAGGGCAAGTCCAAGAAACTGAAGAGTGTGAAAGAGCTGCTGGGGATCACCATCATGGAAAGAA
GCAGCTTCGAGAAGAATCCCATCGACTTTCTGGAAGCCAAGGGCTACAAAGAAGTGAAAAAGGACCTGAT
CATCAAGCTGCCTAAGTACTCCCTGTTCGAGCTGGAAAACGGCCGGAAGAGAATGCTGGCCTCTGCCGGC
GAACTGCAGAAGGGAAACGAACTGGCCCTGCCCTCCAAATATGTGAACTTCCTGTACCTGGCCAGCCACT
ATGAGAAGCTGAAGGGCTCCCCCGAGGATAATGAGCAGAAACAGCTGTTTGTGGAACAGCACAAGCACTA
CCTGGACGAGATCATCGAGCAGATCAGCGAGTTCTCCAAGAGAGTGATCCTGGCCGACGCTAATCTGGAC
AAAGTGCTGTCCGCCTACAACAAGCACCGGGATAAGCCCATCAGAGAGCAGGCCGAGAATATCATCCACC
TGTTTACCCTGACCAATCTGGGAGCCCCTGCCGCCTTCAAGTACTTTGACACCACCATCGACCGGAAGAG
GTACACCAGCACCAAAGAGGTGCTGGACGCCACCCTGATCCACCAGAGCATCACCGGCCTGTACGAGACA
CGGATCGACCTGTCTCAGCTGGGAGGCGACAAAAGGCCGGCGGCCACGAAAAAGGCCGGCCAGGCAAAAA
AGAAAAAGGAATTCGGCAGTGGAGAGGGCAGAGGAAGTCTGCTAACATGCGGTGACGTCGAGGAGAATCC
TGGCCCAGTGAGCAAGGGCGAGGAGCTGTTCACCGGGGTGGTGCCCATCCTGGTCGAGCTGGACGGCGAC
GTAAACGGCCACAAGTTCAGCGTGTCCGGCGAGGGCGAGGGCGATGCCACCTACGGCAAGCTGACCCTGA
AGTTCATCTGCACCACCGGCAAGCTGCCCGTGCCCTGGCCCACCCTCGTGACCACCCTGACCTACGGCGT
GCAGTGCTTCAGCCGCTACCCCGACCACATGAAGCAGCACGACTTCTTCAAGTCCGCCATGCCCGAAGGC
TACGTCCAGGAGCGCACCATCTTCTTCAAGGACGACGGCAACTACAAGACCCGCGCCGAGGTGAAGTTCG
AGGGCGACACCCTGGTGAACCGCATCGAGCTGAAGGGCATCGACTTCAAGGAGGACGGCAACATCCTGGG
GCACAAGCTGGAGTACAACTACAACAGCCACAACGTCTATATCATGGCCGACAAGCAGAAGAACGGCATC
AAGGTGAACTTCAAGATCCGCCACAACATCGAGGACGGCAGCGTGCAGCTCGCCGACCACTACCAGCAGA
ACACCCCCATCGGCGACGGCCCCGTGCTGCTGCCCGACAACCACTACCTGAGCACCCAGTCCGCCCTGAG
CAAAGACCCCAACGAGAAGCGCGATCACATGGTCCTGCTGGAGTTCGTGACCGCCGCCGGGATCACTCTC
GGCATGGACGAGCTGTACAAGGAATTCTAACTAGAGCTCGCTGATCAGCCTCGACTGTGCCTTCTAGTTG
CCAGCCATCTGTTGTTTGCCCCTCCCCCGTGCCTTCCTTGACCCTGGAAGGTGCCACTCCCACTGTCCTT
TCCTAATAAAATGAGGAAATTGCATCGCATTGTCTGAGTAGGTGTCATTCTATTCTGGGGGGTGGGGTGG
GGCAGGACAGCAAGGGGGAGGATTGGGAAGAGAATAGCAGGCATGCTGGGGAGCGGCCGCAGGAACCCCT
AGTGATGGAGTTGGCCACTCCCTCTCTGCGCGCTCGCTCGCTCACTGAGGCCGGGCGACCAAAGGTCGCC
CGACGCCCGGGCTTTGCCCGGGCGGCCTCAGTGAGCGAGCGAGCGCGCAGCTGCCTGCAGGGGCGCCTGA
TGCGGTATTTTCTCCTTACGCATCTGTGCGGTATTTCACACCGCATA
[142 nt withheld, positions 6768-6909]
C
[141 nt withheld, positions 6911-7051]
CCTTTGACGTTGGAGTCCACGTTCTTT
[37 nt withheld, positions 7079-7115]
ACCCTATCTCGGGCTATTCTTTTGATTTATAAGGGATTTTGCCGATTTCGGCCTATTGGTTAAAAAATGA
GCTGATTTAACAAAAATTTAACGCGAATTTTAACAAAATATTAACGTTTACAATTTTATGGTGCACTCTC
AGTACAATCTGCTCTGATGCCGCATAGTTAAGCCAGCCCCGACACCCGCCAACACCCGCTGACGCGCCCT
GACGGGCTTGTCTGCTCCCGGCATCCGCTTACAGACAAGCTGTGACCGTCTCCGGGAGCTGCATGTGTCA
GAGGTTTTCACCGTCATCACCGAAACGCGCGAGACGAAAGGGCCTCGTGATACGCCTATTTTTATAGGTT
AATGTCATGATAATAATGGTTTCTTAGACGTCAGGTGGCACTTTTCGGGGAAATGTGCGCGGAACCCCTA
TTTGTTTATTTTTCTAAATACATTCAAATATGTATCCGCTCATGAGACAATAACCCTGATAAATGCTTCA
ATAATATTGAAAAAGGAAGAGTATGAGTATTCAACATTTCCGTGTCGCCCTTATTCCCTTTTTTGCGGCA
TTTTGCCTTCCTGTTTTTGCTCACCCAGAAACGCTGGTGAAAGTAAAAGATGCTGAAGATCAGTTGGGTG
CACGAGTGGGTTACATCGAACTGGATCTCAACAGCGGTAAGATCCTTGAGAGTTTTCGCCCCGAAGAACG
TTTTCCAATGATGAGCACTTTTAAAGTTCTGCTATGTGGCGCGGTATTATCCCGTATTGACGCCGGGCAA
GAGCAACTCGGTCGCCGCATACACTATTCTCAGAATGACTTGGTTGAGTACTCACCAGTCACAGAAAAGC
ATCTTACGGATGGCATGACAGTAAGAGAATTATGCAGTGCTGCCATAACCATGAGTGATAACACTGCGGC
CAACTTACTTCTGACAACGATCGGAGGACCGAAGGAGCTAACCGCTTTTTTGCACAACATGGGGGATCAT
GTAACTCGCCTTGATCGTTGGGAACCGGAGCTGAATGAAGCCATACCAAACGACGAGCGTGACACCACGA
TGCCTGTAGCAATGGCAACAACGTTGCGCAAACTATTAACTGGCGAACTACTTACTCTAGCTTCCCGGCA
ACAATTAATAGACTGGATGGAGGCGGATAAAGTTGCAGGACCACTTCTGCGCTCGGCCCTTCCGGCTGGC
TGGTTTATTGCTGATAAATCTGGAGCCGGTGAGCGTGGAAGCCGCGGTATCATTGCAGCACTGGGGCCAG
ATGGTAAGCCCTCCCGTATCGTAGTTATCTACACGACGGGGAGTCAGGCAACTATGGATGAACGAAATAG
ACAGATCGCTGAGATAGGTGCCTCACTGATTAAGCATTGGTAACTGTCAGACCAAGTTTACTCATATATA
CTTTAGATTGATTTAAAACTTCATTTTTAATTTAAAAGGATCTAGGTGAAGATCCTTTTTGATAATCTCA
TGACCAAAATCCCTTAACGTGAGTTTTCGTTCCACTGAGCGTCAGACCCCGTAGAAAAGATCAAAGGATC
TTCTTGAGATCCTTTTTTTCTGCGCGTAATCTGCTGCTTGCAAACAAAAAAACCACCGCTACCAGCGGTG
GTTTGTTTGCCGGATCAAGAGCTACCAACTCTTTTTCCGAAGGTAACTGGCTTCAGCAGAGCGCAGATAC
CAAATACTGTCCTTCTAGTGTAGCCGTAGTTAGGCCACCACTTCAAGAACTCTGTAGCACCGCCTACATA
CCTCGCTCTGCTAATCCTGTTACCAGTGGCTGCTGCCAGTGGCGATAAGTCGTGTCTTACCGGGTTGGAC
TCAAGACGATAGTTACCGGATAAGGCGCAGCGGTCGGGCTGAACGGGGGGTTCGTGCACACAGCCCAGCT
TGGAGCGAACGACCTACACCGAACTGAGATACCTACAGCGTGAGCTATGAGAAAGCGCCACGCTTCCCGA
AGGGAGAAAGGCGGACAGGTATCCGGTAAGCGGCAGGGTCGGAACAGGAGAGCGCACGAGGGAGCTTCCA
GGGGGAAACGCCTGGTATCTTTATAGTCCTGTCGGGTTTCGCCACCTCTGACTTGAGCGTCGATTTTTGT
GATGCTCGTCAGGGGGGCGGAGCCTATGGAAAAACGCCAGCAACGCGGCCTTTTTACGGTTCCTGGCCTT
TTGCTGGCC
