>Addgene plasmid #86336 | PX458_MIXL1_2 | addgene partial sequence | sequence record 170880 | Addgene Partial NGS Result
GACTATAAGGACCACGACGGAGACTACAAGGATCATGATATTGATTACAAAGACGATGACGATAAGATGG
CCCCAAAGAAGAAGCGGAAGGTCGGTATCCACGGAGTCCCAGCAGCCGACAAGAAGTACAGCATCGGCCT
GGACATCGGCACCAACTCTGTGGGCTGGGCCGTGATCACCGACGAGTACAAGGTGCCCAGCAAGAAATTC
AAGGTGCTGGGCAACACCGACCGGCACAGCATCAAGAAGAACCTGATCGGAGCCCTGCTGTTCGACAGCG
GCGAAACAGCCGAGGCCACCCGGCTGAAGAGAACCGCCAGAAGAAGATACACCAGACGGAAGAACCGGAT
CTGCTATCTGCAAGAGATCTTCAGCAACGAGATGGCCAAGGTGGACGACAGCTTCTTCCACAGACTGGAA
GAGTCCTTCCTGGTGGAAGAGGATAAGAAGCACGAGCGGCACCCCATCTTCGGCAACATCGTGGACGAGG
TGGCCTACCACGAGAAGTACCCCACCATCTACCACCTGAGAAAGAAACTGGTGGACAGCACCGACAAGGC
CGACCTGCGGCTGATCTATCTGGCCCTGGCCCACATGATCAAGTTCCGGGGCCACTTCCTGATCGAGGGC
GACCTGAACCCCGACAACAGCGACGTGGACAAGCTGTTCATCCAGCTGGTGCAGACCTACAACCAGCTGT
TCGAGGAAAACCCCATCAACGCCAGCGGCGTGGACGCCAAGGCCATCCTGTCTGCCAGACTGAGCAAGAG
CAGACGGCTGGAAAATCTGATCGCCCAGCTGCCCGGCGAGAAGAAGAATGGCCTGTTCGGAAACCTGATT
GCCCTGAGCCTGGGCCTGACCCCCAACTTCAAGAGCAACTTCGACCTGGCCGAGGATGCCAAACTGCAGC
TGAGCAAGGACACCTACGACGACGACCTGGACAACCTGCTGGCCCAGATCGGCGACCAGTACGCCGACCT
GTTTCTGGCCGCCAAGAACCTGTCCGACGCCATCCTGCTGAGCGACATCCTGAGAGTGAACACCGAGATC
ACCAAGGCCCCCCTGAGCGCCTCTATGATCAAGAGATACGACGAGCACCACCAGGACCTGACCCTGCTGA
AAGCTCTCGTGCGGCAGCAGCTGCCTGAGAAGTACAAAGAGATTTTCTTCGACCAGAGCAAGAACGGCTA
CGCCGGCTACATTGACGGCGGAGCCAGCCAGGAAGAGTTCTACAAGTTCATCAAGCCCATCCTGGAAAAG
ATGGACGGCACCGAGGAACTGCTCGTGAAGCTGAACAGAGAGGACCTGCTGCGGAAGCAGCGGACCTTCG
ACAACGGCAGCATCCCCCACCAGATCCACCTGGGAGAGCTGCACGCCATTCTGCGGCGGCAGGAAGATTT
TTACCCATTCCTGAAGGACAACCGGGAAAAGATCGAGAAGATCCTGACCTTCCGCATCCCCTACTACGTG
GGCCCTCTGGCCAGGGGAAACAGCAGATTCGCCTGGATGACCAGAAAGAGCGAGGAAACCATCACCCCCT
GGAACTTCGAGGAAGTGGTGGACAAGGGCGCTTCCGCCCAGAGCTTCATCGAGCGGATGACCAACTTCGA
TAAGAACCTGCCCAACGAGAAGGTGCTGCCCAAGCACAGCCTGCTGTACGAGTACTTCACCGTGTATAAC
GAGCTGACCAAAGTGAAATACGTGACCGAGGGAATGAGAAAGCCCGCCTTCCTGAGCGGCGAGCAGAAAA
AGGCCATCGTGGACCTGCTGTTCAAGACCAACCGGAAAGTGACCGTGAAGCAGCTGAAAGAGGACTACTT
CAAGAAAATCGAGTGCTTCGACTCCGTGGAAATCTCCGGCGTGGAAGATCGGTTCAACGCCTCCCTGGGC
ACATACCACGATCTGCTGAAAATTATCAAGGACAAGGACTTCCTGGACAATGAGGAAAACGAGGACATTC
TGGAAGATATCGTGCTGACCCTGACACTGTTTGAGGACAGAGAGATGATCGAGGAACGGCTGAAAACCTA
TGCCCACCTGTTCGACGACAAAGTGATGAAGCAGCTGAAGCGGCGGAGATACACCGGCTGGGGCAGGCTG
AGCCGGAAGCTGATCAACGGCATCCGGGACAAGCAGTCCGGCAAGACAATCCTGGATTTCCTGAAGTCCG
ACGGCTTCGCCAACAGAAACTTCATGCAGCTGATCCACGACGACAGCCTGACCTTTAAAGAGGACATCCA
GAAAGCCCAGGTGTCCGGCCAGGGCGATAGCCTGCACGAGCACATTGCCAATCTGGCCGGCAGCCCCGCC
ATTAAGAAGGGCATCCTGCAGACAGTGAAGGTGGTGGACGAGCTCGTGAAAGTGATGGGCCGGCACAAGC
CCGAGAACATCGTGATCGAAATGGCCAGAGAGAACCAGACCACCCAGAAGGGACAGAAGAACAGCCGCGA
GAGAATGAAGCGGATCGAAGAGGGCATCAAAGAGCTGGGCAGCCAGATCCTGAAAGAACACCCCGTGGAA
AACACCCAGCTGCAGAACGAGAAGCTGTACCTGTACTACCTGCAGAATGGGCGGGATATGTACGTGGACC
AGGAACTGGACATCAACCGGCTGTCCGACTACGATGTGGACCATATCGTGCCTCAGAGCTTTCTGAAGGA
CGACTCCATCGACAACAAGGTGCTGACCAGAAGCGACAAGAACCGGGGCAAGAGCGACAACGTGCCCTCC
GAAGAGGTCGTGAAGAAGATGAAGAACTACTGGCGGCAGCTGCTGAACGCCAAGCTGATTACCCAGAGAA
AGTTCGACAATCTGACCAAGGCCGAGAGAGGCGGCCTGAGCGAACTGGATAAGGCCGGCTTCATCAAGAG
ACAGCTGGTGGAAACCCGGCAGATCACAAAGCACGTGGCACAGATCCTGGACTCCCGGATGAACACTAAG
TACGACGAGAATGACAAGCTGATCCGGGAAGTGAAAGTGATCACCCTGAAGTCCAAGCTGGTGTCCGATT
TCCGGAAGGATTTCCAGTTTTACAAAGTGCGCGAGATCAACAACTACCACCACGCCCACGACGCCTACCT
GAACGCCGTCGTGGGAACCGCCCTGATCAAAAAGTACCCTAAGCTGGAAAGCGAGTTCGTGTACGGCGAC
TACAAGGTGTACGACGTGCGGAAGATGATCGCCAAGAGCGAGCAGGAAATCGGCAAGGCTACCGCCAAGT
ACTTCTTCTACAGCAACATCATGAACTTTTTCAAGACCGAGATTACCCTGGCCAACGGCGAGATCCGGAA
GCGGCCTCTGATCGAGACAAACGGCGAAACCGGGGAGATCGTGTGGGATAAGGGCCGGGATTTTGCCACC
GTGCGGAAAGTGCTGAGCATGCCCCAAGTGAATATCGTGAAAAAGACCGAGGTGCAGACAGGCGGCTTCA
GCAAAGAGTCTATCCTGCCCAAGAGGAACAGCGATAAGCTGATCGCCAGAAAGAAGGACTGGGACCCTAA
GAAGTACGGCGGCTTCGACAGCCCCACCGTGGCCTATTCTGTGCTGGTGGTGGCCAAAGTGGAAAAGGGC
AAGTCCAAGAAACTGAAGAGTGTGAAAGAGCTGCTGGGGATCACCATCATGGAAAGAAGCAGCTTCGAGA
AGAATCCCATCGACTTTCTGGAAGCCAAGGGCTACAAAGAAGTGAAAAAGGACCTGATCATCAAGCTGCC
TAAGTACTCCCTGTTCGAGCTGGAAAACGGCCGGAAGAGAATGCTGGCCTCTGCCGGCGAACTGCAGAAG
GGAAACGAACTGGCCCTGCCCTCCAAATATGTGAACTTCCTGTACCTGGCCAGCCACTATGAGAAGCTGA
AGGGCTCCCCCGAGGATAATGAGCAGAAACAGCTGTTTGTGGAACAGCACAAGCACTACCTGGACGAGAT
CATCGAGCAGATCAGCGAGTTCTCCAAGAGAGTGATCCTGGCCGACGCTAATCTGGACAAAGTGCTGTCC
GCCTACAACAAGCACCGGGATAAGCCCATCAGAGAGCAGGCCGAGAATATCATCCACCTGTTTACCCTGA
CCAATCTGGGAGCCCCTGCCGCCTTCAAGTACTTTGACACCACCATCGACCGGAAGAGGTACACCAGCAC
CAAAGAGGTGCTGGACGCCACCCTGATCCACCAGAGCATCACCGGCCTGTACGAGACACGGATCGACCTG
TCTCAGCTGGGAGGCGACAAAAGGCCGGCGGCCACGAAAAAGGCCGGCCAGGCAAAAAAGAAAAAGGAAT
TCGGCAGTGGAGAGGGCAGAGGAAGTCTGCTAACATGCGGTGACGTCGAGGAGAATCCTGGCCCAGTGAG
CAAGGGCGAGGAGCTGTTCACCGGGGTGGTGCCCATCCTGGTCGAGCTGGACGGCGACGTAAACGGCCAC
AAGTTCAGCGTGTCCGGCGAGGGCGAGGGCGATGCCACCTACGGCAAGCTGACCCTGAAGTTCATCTGCA
CCACCGGCAAGCTGCCCGTGCCCTGGCCCACCCTCGTGACCACCCTGACCTACGGCGTGCAGTGCTTCAG
CCGCTACCCCGACCACATGAAGCAGCACGACTTCTTCAAGTCCGCCATGCCCGAAGGCTACGTCCAGGAG
CGCACCATCTTCTTCAAGGACGACGGCAACTACAAGACCCGCGCCGAGGTGAAGTTCGAGGGCGACACCC
TGGTGAACCGCATCGAGCTGAAGGGCATCGACTTCAAGGAGGACGGCAACATCCTGGGGCACAAGCTGGA
GTACAACTACAACAGCCACAACGTCTATATCATGGCCGACAAGCAGAAGAACGGCATCAAGGTGAACTTC
AAGATCCGCCACAACATCGAGGACGGCAGCGTGCAGCTCGCCGACCACTACCAGCAGAACACCCCCATCG
GCGACGGCCCCGTGCTGCTGCCCGACAACCACTACCTGAGCACCCAGTCCGCCCTGAGCAAAGACCCCAA
CGAGAAGCGCGATCACATGGTCCTGCTGGAGTTCGTGACCGCCGCCGGGATCACTCTCGGCATGGACGAG
CTGTACAAGGAATTCTAACTAGAGCTCGCTGATCAGCCTCGACTGTGCCTTCTAGTTGCCAGCCATCTGT
TGTTTGCCCCTCCCCCGTGCCTTCCTTGACCCTGGAAGGTGCCACTCCCACTGTCCTTTCCTAATAAAAT
GAGGAAATTGCATCGCATTGTCTGAGTAGGTGTCATTCTATTCTGGGGGGTGGGGTGGGGCAGGACAGCA
AGGGGGAGGATTGGGAAGAGAATAGCAGGCATGCTGGGGAGCGGCCGCAGGAACCCCTAGTGATGGAGTT
GGCCACTCCCTCTCTGCGCGCTCGCTCGCTCACTGAGGCCGGGCGACCAAAGGTCGCCCGACGCCCGGGC
TTTGCCCGGGCGGCCTCAGTGAGCGAGCGAGCGCGCAGCTGCCTGCAGGGGCGCCTGATGCGGTATTTTC
TCCTTACGCATCTGTGCGGTATTTCACACCGCATA
[95 nt withheld, positions 5496-5590]
T
[46 nt withheld, positions 5592-5637]
C
[141 nt withheld, positions 5639-5779]
CCTTTGACGTTGGAGTCCACGTTCTTT
[37 nt withheld, positions 5807-5843]
ACTCTATCTCGGGCTATTCTTTTGATTTATAAGGGATTTTGCCGATTTCGGTCTATTGGTTAAAAAATGA
GCTGATTTAACAAAAATTTAACGCGAATTTTAACAAAATATTAACGTTTACAATTTTATGGTGCACTCTC
AGTACAATCTGCTCTGATGCCGCATAGTTAAGCCAGCCCCGACACCCGCCAACACCCGCTGACGCGCCCT
GACGGGCTTGTCTGCTCCCGGCATCCGCTTACAGACAAGCTGTGACCGTCTCCGGGAGCTGCATGTGTCA
GAGGTTTTCACCGTCATCACCGAAACGCGCGAGACGAAAGGGCCTCGTGATACGCCTATTTTTATAGGTT
AATGTCATGATAATAATGGTTTCTTAGACGTCAGGTGGCACTTTTCGGGGAAATGTGCGCGGAACCCCTA
TTTGTTTATTTTTCTAAATACATTCAAATATGTATCCGCTCATGAGACAATAACCCTGATAAATGCTTCA
ATAATATTGAAAAAGGAAGAGTATGAGTATTCAACATTTCCGTGTCGCCCTTATTCCCTTTTTTGCGGCA
TTTTGCCTTCCTGTTTTTGCTCACCCAGAAACGCTGGTGAAAGTAAAAGATGCTGAAGATCAGTTGGGTG
CACGAGTGGGTTACATCGAACTGGATCTCAACAGCGGTAAGATCCTTGAGAGTTTTCGCCCCGAAGAACG
TTTTCCAATGATGAGCACTTTTAAAGTTCTGCTATGTGGCGCGGTATTATCCCGTATTGACGCCGGGCAA
GAGCAACTCGGTCGCCGCATACACTATTCTCAGAATGACTTGGTTGAGTACTCACCAGTCACAGAAAAGC
ATCTTACGGATGGCATGACAGTAAGAGAATTATGCAGTGCTGCCATAACCATGAGTGATAACACTGCGGC
CAACTTACTTCTGACAACGATCGGAGGACCGAAGGAGCTAACCGCTTTTTTGCACAACATGGGGGATCAT
GTAACTCGCCTTGATCGTTGGGAACCGGAGCTGAATGAAGCCATACCAAACGACGAGCGTGACACCACGA
TGCCTGTAGCAATGGCAACAACGTTGCGCAAACTATTAACTGGCGAACTACTTACTCTAGCTTCCCGGCA
ACAATTAATAGACTGGATGGAGGCGGATAAAGTTGCAGGACCACTTCTGCGCTCGGCCCTTCCGGCTGGC
TGGTTTATTGCTGATAAATCTGGAGCCGGTGAGCGTGGAAGCCGCGGTATCATTGCAGCACTGGGGCCAG
ATGGTAAGCCCTCCCGTATCGTAGTTATCTACACGACGGGGAGTCAGGCAACTATGGATGAACGAAATAG
ACAGATCGCTGAGATAGGTGCCTCACTGATTAAGCATTGGTAACTGTCAGACCAAGTTTACTCATATATA
CTTTAGATTGATTTAAAACTTCATTTTTAATTTAAAAGGATCTAGGTGAAGATCCTTTTTGATAATCTCA
TGACCAAAATCCCTTAACGTGAGTTTTCGTTCCACTGAGCGTCAGACCCCGTAGAAAAGATCAAAGGATC
TTCTTGAGATCCTTTTTTTCTGCGCGTAATCTGCTGCTTGCAAACAAAAAAACCACCGCTACCAGCGGTG
GTTTGTTTGCCGGATCAAGAGCTACCAACTCTTTTTCCGAAGGTAACTGGCTTCAGCAGAGCGCAGATAC
CAAATACTGTTCTTCTAGTGTAGCCGTAGTTAGGCCACCACTTCAAGAACTCTGTAGCACCGCCTACATA
CCTCGCTCTGCTAATCCTGTTACCAGTGGCTGCTGCCAGTGGCGATAAGTCGTGTCTTACCGGGTTGGAC
TCAAGACGATAGTTACCGGATAAGGCGCAGCGGTCGGGCTGAACGGGGGGTTCGTGCACACAGCCCAGCT
TGGAGCGAACGACCTACACCGAACTGAGATACCTACAGCGTGAGCTATGAGAAAGCGCCACGCTTCCCGA
AGGGAGAAAGGCGGACAGGTATCCGGTAAGCGGCAGGGTCGGAACAGGAGAGCGCACGAGGGAGCTTCCA
GGGGGAAACGCCTGGTATCTTTATAGTCCTGTCGGGTTTCGCCACCTCTGACTTGAGCGTCGATTTTTGT
GATGCTCGTCAGGGGGGCGGAGCCTATGGAAAAACGCCAGCAACGCGGCCTTTTTACGGTTCCTGGCCTT
TTGCTGGCCTTTTGCTCACATGTGAGGGCCTATTTCCCATGATTCCTTCATATTTGCATATACGATACAA
GGCTGTTAGAGAGATAATTGGAATTAATTTGACTGTAAACACAAAGATATTAGTACAAAATACGTGACGT
AGAAAGTAATAATTTCTTGGGTAGTTTGCAGTTTTAAAATTATGTTTTAAAATGGACTATCATATGCTTA
CCGTAACTTGAAAGTATTTCGATTTCTTGGCTTTATATATCTTGTGGAAAGGACGAAACACCGTCTGCCT
TTGGTAACTTTTGGTTTTAGAGCTAGAAATAGCAAGTTAAAATAAGGCTAGTCCGTTATCAACTTGAAAA
AGTGGCACCGAGTCGGTGCTTTTTTGTTTTAGAGCTAGAAATAGCAAGTTAAAATAAGGCTAGTCCGTTT
TTAGCGCGTGCGCCAATTCTGCAGACAAATGGCTCTAGAGGTACC
